>Addgene plasmid #57452 | mEos3.2-Clathrin-15 | addgene full sequence | sequence record 257380 | Addgene NGS Result
GATTCTGTGGATAACCGTATTACCGCCATGCATTAGTTATTAATAGTAATCAATTACGGGGTCATTAGTT
CATAGCCCATATATGGAGTTCCGCGTTACATAACTTACGGTAAATGGCCCGCCTGGCTGACCGCCCAACG
ACCCCCGCCCATTGACGTCAATAATGACGTATGTTCCCATAGTAACGCCAATAGGGACTTTCCATTGACG
TCAATGGGTGGAGTATTTACGGTAAACTGCCCACTTGGCAGTACATCAAGTGTATCATATGCCAAGTACG
CCCCCTATTGACGTCAATGACGGTAAATGGCCCGCCTGGCATTATGCCCAGTACATGACCTTATGGGACT
TTCCTACTTGGCAGTACATCTACGTATTAGTCATCGCTATTACCATGGTGATGCGGTTTTGGCAGTACAT
CAATGGGCGTGGATAGCGGTTTGACTCACGGGGATTTCCAAGTCTCCACCCCATTGACGTCAATGGGAGT
TTGTTTTGGCACCAAAATCAACGGGACTTTCCAAAATGTCGTAACAACTCCGCCCCATTGACGCAAATGG
GCGGTAGGCGTGTACGGTGGGAGGTCTATATAAGCAGAGCTGGTTTAGTGAACCGTCAGATCCGCTAGCG
CTACCGGTCGCCACCATGAGTGCGATTAAGCCAGACATGAAGATCAAACTCCGTATGGAAGGCAACGTAA
ACGGGCACCACTTTGTGATCGACGGAGATGGTACAGGCAAGCCTTTTGAGGGAAAACAGAGTATGGATCT
TGAAGTCAAAGAGGGCGGACCTCTGCCTTTTGCCTTTGATATCCTGACCACTGCATTCCATTACGGCAAC
AGGGTATTCGCCAAATATCCAGACAACATACAAGACTATTTTAAGCAGTCGTTTCCTAAGGGGTATTCGT
GGGAACGAAGCTTGACTTTCGAAGACGGGGGCATTTGCAACGCCAGAAACGACATAACAATGGAAGGGGA
CACTTTCTATAATAAAGTTCGATTTTATGGTACCAACTTTCCCGCCAATGGTCCAGTTATGCAGAAGAAG
ACGCTGAAATGGGAGCCCTCCACTGAGAAAATGTATGTGCGTGATGGAGTGCTGACGGGTGATATTGAGA
TGGCTTTGTTGCTTGAAGGAAATGCCCATTACCGATGTGACTTCAGAACTACTTACAAAGCTAAGGAGAA
GGGTGTCAAGTTACCAGGCGCCCACTTTGTGGACCACTGCATTGAGATTTTAAGCCATGACAAAGATTAC
AACAAGGTTAAGCTGTATGAGCATGCTGTTGCTCATTCTGGATTGCCTGACAATGCCAGACGATCCGGAC
TCAGATCTCGAGCTCAAGCTTCGAATTCTGCAGTCGACATGGCTGATGACTTTGGCTTCTTCTCGTCGTC
GGAGAGTGGTGCCCCGGAGGCGGCGGAGGAGGACCCGGCGGCCGCCTTCCTGGCCCAGCAGGAGAGCGAG
ATTGCAGGCATAGAGAACGACGAGGGCTTCGGGGCACCTGCCGGCAGCCATGCGGCCCCCGCACAGCCGG
GCCCCACGAGTGGGGCTGGTTCTGAGGACATGGGGACCACAGTCAATGGAGATGTGTTTCAGGAGGCCAA
CGGTCCTGCTGATGGCTACGCAGCCATTGCCCAGGCTGACAGGCTGACCCAGGAGCCTGAGAGCATCCGC
AAGTGGCGAGAGGAGCAGAGGAAACGGCTGCAAGAGCTGGATGCTGCATCTAAGGTCACGGAACAGGAAT
GGCGGGAGAAGGCCAAGAAGGACCTGGAGGAGTGGAACCAGCGCCAGAGTGAACAAGTAGAGAAGAACAA
GATCAACAACCGGGCATCCGAGGAGGCTTTCGTGAAGGAATCCAAGGAGGAGACCCCAGGCACAGAGTGG
GAGAAGGTGGCCCAGCTATGTGACTTCAACCCCAAGAGCAGCAAGCAGTGCAAAGATGTGTCCCGCCTGC
GCTCGGTGCTCATGTCCCTGAAGCAGACGCCACTGTCCCGCTAGGGATCCACCGGATCTAGATAACTGAT
CATAATCAGCCATACCACATTTGTAGAGGTTTTACTTGCTTTAAAAAACCTCCCACACCTCCCCCTGAAC
CTGAAACATAAAATGAATGCAATTGTTGTTGTTAACTTGTTTATTGCAGCTTATAATGGTTACAAATAAA
GCAATAGCATCACAAATTTCACAAATAAAGCATTTTTTTCACTGCATTCTAGTTGTGGTTTGTCCAAACT
CATCAATGTATCTTAACGCGTAAATTGTAAGCGTTAATATTTTGTTAAAATTCGCGTTAAATTTTTGTTA
AATCAGCTCATTTTTTAACCAATAGGCCGAAATCGGCAAAATCCCTTATAAATCAAAAGAATAGACCGAG
ATAGGGT
[37 nt withheld, positions 2388-2424]
AAAGAACGTGGACTCCAACGTCAAAGG
[49 nt withheld, positions 2452-2500]
T
[91 nt withheld, positions 2502-2592]
G
[124 nt withheld, positions 2594-2717]
CAGGTGGCACTTTTCGGGGAAATGTGCGCGGAACCCCTATTTGTTTATTTTTCTAAATACATTCAAATAT
GTATCCGCTCATGAGACAATAACCCTGATAAATGCTTCAATAATATTGAAAAAGGAAGAGTCCTGAGGCG
GAAAGAACCAGCTGTGGAATGTGTGTCAGTTAGGGTGTGGAAAGTCCCCAGGCTCCCCAGCAGGCAGAAG
TATGCAAAGCATGCATCTCAATTAGTCAGCAACCAGGTGTGGAAAGTCCCCAGGCTCCCCAGCAGGCAGA
AGTATGCAAAGCATGCATCTCAATTAGTCAGCAACCATAGTCCCGCCCCTAACTCCGCCCATCCCGCCCC
TAACTCCGCCCAGTTCCGCCCATTCTCCGCCCCATGGCTGACTAATTTTTTTTATTTATGCAGAGGCCGA
GGCCGCCTCGGCCTCTGAGCTATTCCAGAAGTAGTGAGGAGGCTTTTTTGGAGGCCTAGGCTTTTGCAAA
GATCGATCAAGAGACAGGATGAGGATCGTTTCGCATGATTGAACAAGATGGATTGCACGCAGGTTCTCCG
GCCGCTTGGGTGGAGAGGCTATTCGGCTATGACTGGGCACAACAGACAATCGGCTGCTCTGATGCCGCCG
TGTTCCGGCTGTCAGCGCAGGGGCGCCCGGTTCTTTTTGTCAAGACCGACCTGTCCGGTGCCCTGAATGA
ACTGCAAGACGAGGCAGCGCGGCTATCGTGGCTGGCCACGACGGGCGTTCCTTGCGCAGCTGTGCTCGAC
GTTGTCACTGAAGCGGGAAGGGACTGGCTGCTATTGGGCGAAGTGCCGGGGCAGGATCTCCTGTCATCTC
ACCTTGCTCCTGCCGAGAAAGTATCCATCATGGCTGATGCAATGCGGCGGCTGCATACGCTTGATCCGGC
TACCTGCCCATTCGACCACCAAGCGAAACATCGCATCGAGCGAGCACGTACTCGGATGGAAGCCGGTCTT
GTCGATCAGGATGATCTGGACGAAGAGCATCAGGGGCTCGCGCCAGCCGAACTGTTCGCCAGGCTCAAGG
CGAGCATGCCCGACGGCGAGGATCTCGTCGTGACCCATGGCGATGCCTGCTTGCCGAATATCATGGTGGA
AAATGGCCGCTTTTCTGGATTCATCGACTGTGGCCGGCTGGGTGTGGCGGACCGCTATCAGGACATAGCG
TTGGCTACCCGTGATATTGCTGAAGAGCTTGGCGGCGAATGGGCTGACCGCTTCCTCGTGCTTTACGGTA
TCGCCGCTCCCGATTCGCAGCGCATCGCCTTCTATCGCCTTCTTGACGAGTTCTTCTGAGCGGGACTCTG
GGGTTCGAAATGACCGACCAAGCGACGCCCAACCTGCCATCACGAGATTTCGATTCCACCGCCGCCTTCT
ATGAAAGGTTGGGCTTCGGAATCGTTTTCCGGGACGCCGGCTGGATGATCCTCCAGCGCGGGGATCTCAT
GCTGGAGTTCTTCGCCCACCCTAGGGGGAGGCTAACTGAAACACGGAAGGAGACAATACCGGAAGGAACC
CGCGCTATGACGGCAATAAAAAGACAGAATAAAACGCACGGTGTTGGGTCGTTTGTTCATAAACGCGGGG
TTCGGTCCCAGGGCTGGCACTCTGTCGATACCCCACCGAGACCCCATTGGGGCCAATACGCCCGCGTTTC
TTCCTTTTCCCCACCCCACCCCCCAAGTTCGGGTGAAGGCCCAGGGCTCGCAGCCAACGTCGGGGCGGCA
GGCCCTGCCATAGCCTCAGGTTACTCATATATACTTTAGATTGATTTAAAACTTCATTTTTAATTTAAAA
GGATCTAGGTGAAGATCCTTTTTGATAATCTCATGACCAAAATCCCTTAACGTGAGTTTTCGTTCCACTG
AGCGTCAGACCCCGTAGAAAAGATCAAAGGATCTTCTTGAGATCCTTTTTTTCTGCGCGTAATCTGCTGC
TTGCAAACAAAAAAACCACCGCTACCAGCGGTGGTTTGTTTGCCGGATCAAGAGCTACCAACTCTTTTTC
CGAAGGTAACTGGCTTCAGCAGAGCGCAGATACCAAATACTGTTCTTCTAGTGTAGCCGTAGTTAGGCCA
CCACTTCAAGAACTCTGTAGCACCGCCTACATACCTCGCTCTGCTAATCCTGTTACCAGTGGCTGCTGCC
AGTGGCGATAAGTCGTGTCTTACCGGGTTGGACTCAAGACGATAGTTACCGGATAAGGCGCAGCGGTCGG
GCTGAACGGGGGGTTCGTGCACACAGCCCAGCTTGGAGCGAACGACCTACACCGAACTGAGATACCTACA
GCGTGAGCTATGAGAAAGCGCCACGCTTCCCGAAGGGAGAAAGGCGGACAGGTATCCGGTAAGCGGCAGG
GTCGGAACAGGAGAGCGCACGAGGGAGCTTCCAGGGGGAAACGCCTGGTATCTTTATAGTCCTGTCGGGT
TTCGCCACCTCTGACTTGAGCGTCGATTTTTGTGATGCTCGTCAGGGGGGCGGAGCCTATGGAAAAACGC
CAGCAACGCGGCCTTTTTACGGTTCCTGGCCTTTTGCTGGCCTTTTGCTCACATGTTCTTTCCTGCGTTA
TCCCCT
Features (pLannotate 1.2.2; 16 found; start..end, strand, type, name):
      1..26      +  rep_origin     RSF ori (fragment): Plasmids containing the RSF 1030 origin of replication can be propagated in E. coli cells that contain additional plasmids with compatible origins.
     94..397     +  enhancer       CMV enhancer: human cytomegalovirus immediate early enhancer
    398..601     +  promoter       CMV promoter: human cytomegalovirus (CMV) immediate early promoter
    646..1323    +  CDS            mEos3.2: mEos3.2 is a photoconvertible green/yellow fluorescent protein published in 2012, derived from Lobophyllia hemprichii. It is reported to be a rapidly-maturing monomer with moderate acid sensitivity.
   1324..1368    +  misc_feature   MCS (fragment): multiple cloning site
   1369..2001    +  CDS            CLTB (fragment): CLCB_HUMAN - Experimental evidence at protein level: Swiss-Prot protein existence level 1. Clathrin is the major protein of the polyhedral coat of coated pits and vesicles. From Homo sapiens (Human).
   2027..2111    +  CDS            large T antigen (fragment): large T antigen from SV40 (simian virus 40)
   2134..2255    +  polyA_signal   SV40 poly(A) signal: SV40 polyadenylation signal
   2289..2717    -  rep_origin     f1 ori (sequence partly withheld): f1 bacteriophage origin of replication; arrow indicates direction of (+) strand synthesis
   2744..2848    +  promoter       AmpR promoter: bla
   2850..3207    +  promoter       SV40 promoter: SV40 enhancer and early promoter
   3242..4036    +  CDS            NeoR/KanR: aminoglycoside phosphotransferase from Tn5; aph(3')-II (or nptII); confers resistance to neomycin, kanamycin, and G418 (Geneticin®)
   4057..4209    +  CDS            ble (fragment): BLE_KLEPN - Experimental evidence at protein level: Swiss-Prot protein existence level 1. Binding protein with a strong affinity to the bleomycin family of antibiotics. Binds to CL990; an antimitotic-antibiotic compound. From Klebsiella pneumoniae.
   4268..4315    +  polyA_signal   HSV TK poly(A) signal: herpes simplex virus thymidine kinase polyadenylation signal (Cole and Stacy, 1985)
   4406..4422    -  polyA_signal   bGH poly(A) signal (fragment): bovine growth hormone polyadenylation signal
   4644..5232    +  rep_origin     ori: high-copy-number ColE1/pMB1/pBR322/pUC origin of replication
