[The description below was written by a language model from this plasmid's Addgene catalogue record and pLannotate feature annotations shown in this document.]
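Description:
mEos3.2-Clathrin-15 is a mammalian expression plasmid of about 5.3 kb that produces human clathrin light chain B (CLTB) fused to the photoconvertible fluorescent protein mEos3.2. The backbone has the layout of a C1-type fluorescent-protein vector. The CMV immediate-early enhancer and promoter drive an mEos3.2 coding sequence, which is followed by a 45-nt remnant of the multiple cloning site. This remnant serves as a linker, which would correspond to 15 residues and probably explains the "15" in the name. The CLTB coding sequence comes next, so the fluorescent protein sits at the N-terminus of the light chain. The transcript ends at an SV40 polyadenylation signal.

The plasmid is propagated in E. coli through a high-copy ColE1/pUC-type origin, and an f1 origin is also present. A single Tn5 NeoR/KanR gene serves both hosts. A bacterial (bla-type) promoter expresses it for kanamycin selection, and the SV40 early promoter with an HSV TK poly(A) signal expresses it for G418 selection of stable mammalian lines. The short fragments annotated as RSF ori, large T antigen, ble and bGH poly(A) appear to be partial matches to backbone sequence rather than functional elements.

The fusion labels clathrin-coated pits and vesicles in living or fixed cells. mEos3.2 is a monomeric protein that converts from a green form (excitation/emission about 507/516 nm) to a red form (about 572/580 nm). This makes the construct suited to single-molecule localization microscopy such as PALM, to pulse-chase tracking of clathrin structures, and to conventional imaging of endocytosis. The associated publication concerns video-rate localization nanoscopy.
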