Addgene plasmid #57452: mEos3.2-Clathrin-15
Purpose: Localization: Clathrin Vesicles, Excitation: 507 / 572, Emission: 516 / 580
Depositing lab: Michael Davidson. Depositing organization: Florida State University, Tallahassee. Publication: Video-rate nanoscopy using sCMOS camera-specific single-molecule localization algorithms. Huang F, Hartwich TM, Rivera-Molina FE, Lin Y, Duim WC, Long JJ, Uchil PD, Myers JR, Baird MA, Mothes W, Davidson MW, Toomre D, Bewersdorf J. Nat Methods. 2013 Jul;10(7):653-8. doi: 10.1038/nmeth.2488. Epub 2013 May 26. PubMed 23708387.
Backbone
  Vector backbone: mEos3.2
  Backbone size w/o insert (bp): 4750
  Vector type: Mammalian Expression
  Selectable markers: Neomycin (select with G418)
Growth in bacteria
  Bacterial resistance: Kanamycin, 50 μg/mL
  Growth temperature: 37°C
  Growth strain: DH5alpha
  Copy number: High Copy
Gene/Insert
  Gene/Insert name: Clathrin (alt name: NM_001834.2)
  Species: H. sapiens (human)
  Entrez Gene: CLTB (a.k.a. LCB)
  Promoter: CMV
  Tag / fusion protein: mEos3.2
  Cloning method: Unknown
  Sequencing primers: 5′ CMV-F; 3′ SV40pA-R
Terms and licenses: Academic/Nonprofit Terms; Industry Terms
Depositor comments: . Excitation = 507 / 572; Emission = 516 / 580
How to cite: mEos3.2-Clathrin-15 was a gift from Michael Davidson (Addgene plasmid # 57452 ; http://n2t.net/addgene:57452 ; RRID:Addgene_57452)
