>Addgene plasmid #57452 | mEos3.2-Clathrin-15 | addgene partial sequence | sequence record 128637 | AllEos-F 5'-GGAGAAGGGTGTCAAGTTAC-3'
AGCCATGACAAAGATTACAACAAGGTTAAGCTGTATGAGCATGCTGTTGCTCATTCTGGATTGCCTGACA
ATGCCAGACGATCCGGACTCAGATCTCGAGCTCAAGCTTCGAATTCTGCAGTCGACATGGCTGATGACTT
TGGCTTCTTCTCGTCGTCGGAGAGTGGTGCCCCGGAGGCGGCGGAGGAGGACCCGGCGGCCGCCTTCCTG
GCCCAGCAGGAGAGCGAGATTGCAGGCATAGAGAACGACGAGGGCTTCGGGGCACCTGCCGGCAGCCATG
CGGCCCCCGCACAGCCGGGCCCCACGAGTGGGGCTGGTTCTGAGGACATGGGGACCACAGTCAATGGAGA
TGTGTTTCAGGAGGCCAACGGTCCTGCTGATGGCTACGCAGCCATTGCCCAGGCTGACAGGCTGACCCAG
GAGCCTGAGAGCATCCGCAAGTGGCGAGAGGAGCAGAGGAAACGGCTGCAAGAGCTGGATGCTGCATCTA
AGGTCACGGAACAGGAATGGCGGGAGAAGGCCAAGAAGGACCTGGAGGAGTGGAACCAGCGCCAGAGTGA
ACAAGTAGAGAAGAACAAGATCAACAACCGGGCATCCGAGGAGGCTTTCGTGAAGGAATCCAAGGAGGAG
ACCCCAGGCACAGAGTGGGAGAAGGTGGCCCAGCTATGTGACTTCAACCCCAAGAGCAGCAAGCAGTGCA
AAGATGTGTCCCGCCTGCGCTCGGTGCTCATGTCCCTGAAGCAGACGCCACTGTCCCGCTAGGGATCCAC
CGGATCTAGATAACTGATCATAATCAGCCATACCACATTTGTAGAGGT
